Addgene plasmid #176467: pCAG-mDrc3-PA
Purpose: Expression vector of mouse dynein regulatory complex subunit 3 (Drc3) tagged with PA at C-terminus.
Depositing lab: Masahito Ikawa. Depositing organization: The University of Osaka. Publication: Nexin-Dynein regulatory complex component DRC7 but not FBXL13 is required for sperm flagellum formation and male fertility in mice. Morohoshi A, Miyata H, Shimada K, Nozawa K, Matsumura T, Yanase R, Shiba K, Inaba K, Ikawa M. PLoS Genet. 2020 Jan 21;16(1):e1008585. doi: 10.1371/journal.pgen.1008585. eCollection 2020 Jan. PubMed 31961863.
Backbone
  Vector backbone: pCAG1.1
  Backbone size w/o insert (bp): 5211
  Total vector size (bp): 6798
  Modifications to backbone: pCAGGS was used as an original vector. PA sequence was added.
  Vector type: Mammalian Expression
Growth in bacteria
  Bacterial resistance: Ampicillin, 100 μg/mL
  Growth temperature: 37°C
  Growth strain: DH5alpha
  Copy number: High Copy
Gene/Insert
  Gene/Insert name: dynein regulatory complex subunit 3 (alt name: Drc3)
  Species: M. musculus (mouse)
  Insert size (bp): 1587
  Entrez Gene: Drc3 (a.k.a. 4930449E07Rik, Lrr, Lrrc48, m6Be, m6Bei)
  Tag / fusion protein: PA (C terminal on backbone)
  Cloning method: Restriction Enzyme; 5′ cloning site BamHI (not destroyed); 3′ cloning site EcoRI (not destroyed)
  Sequencing primers: 5′ GCCTTCTTCTTTTTCCTACAGC; 3′ GCCACACCAGCCACCACCTTCTG
Terms and licenses: Academic/Nonprofit Terms; Industry Terms: Not Available to Industry
How to cite: pCAG-mDrc3-PA was a gift from Masahito Ikawa (Addgene plasmid # 176467 ; http://n2t.net/addgene:176467 ; RRID:Addgene_176467)
