[The description below was written by a language model from this plasmid's Addgene catalogue record and pLannotate feature annotations shown in this document.]
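Description:
pCAG-mDrc3-PA is a mammalian expression plasmid built on pCAG1.1, a pCAGGS-derived backbone to which a PA epitope tag sequence was added. It carries the mouse Drc3 coding sequence (also known as Lrrc48), about 1.6 kb, cloned between BamHI and EcoRI sites that both remain intact, so that the protein is produced with the backbone-encoded PA tag at its C-terminus. The whole plasmid is about 6.8 kb. In bacteria it is maintained at high copy through a ColE1/pUC-type origin and selected with ampicillin via the β-lactamase gene. An f1 origin, flanking T3 and T7 promoters, and lac promoter/operator and lacZα fragments are also annotated; these are remnants of a pBluescript-type cloning vector and play no part in mammalian expression.

Expression is driven by the composite CAG promoter, made up of the human CMV immediate-early enhancer, the chicken β-actin promoter and a chimeric chicken β-actin/rabbit β-globin intron, which together give strong constitutive transcription in many mammalian cell types. The Drc3 open reading frame follows, then a short polylinker remnant, a stretch of β-globin-derived sequence (picked up by the annotation as an HBB fragment) and the rabbit β-globin polyadenylation signal. The PA tag itself is not called as a separate feature in the table, though the catalogue entry places it immediately downstream of the insert. No mammalian selection marker is annotated, so the plasmid is best suited to transient transfection.

DRC3 is a component of the nexin-dynein regulatory complex, which regulates ciliary and flagellar motility. The associated publication concerns N-DRC components in mouse sperm flagellum formation and male fertility. A PA-tagged DRC3 would allow antibody-based detection or pulldown of the protein in cultured cells, but the record does not specify the experiments performed.
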