Features (pLannotate 1.2.2; 18 found; start..end, strand, type, name):
     17..396     +  enhancer       CMV enhancer: human cytomegalovirus immediate early enhancer
    398..673     +  promoter       chicken β-actin promoter: No description available
    674..1688    +  intron         chimeric intron: chimera between introns from chicken β-actin and rabbit β-globin
   1755..3323    +  CDS            Drc3: DRC3_MOUSE - Also known as Lrrc48. Experimental evidence at protein level: Swiss-Prot protein existence level 1. Component of the nexin-dynein regulatory complex (N-DRC) a key regulator of ciliary/flagellar motility which maintains the alignment and integrity of the distal axoneme and regulates microtubule sliding in motile axonemes. From Mus musculus (Mouse).
   3324..3346    +  misc_feature   MCS (fragment): pBluescript multiple cloning site
   3411..3482    +  CDS            HBB (fragment): HBB_PONPY - Experimental evidence at transcript level: Swiss-Prot protein existence level 2. Involved in oxygen transport from the lung to the various peripheral tissues. From Pongo pygmaeus (Bornean orangutan).
   3553..3608    +  polyA_signal   β-globin poly(A) signal: rabbit β-globin polyadenylation signal (Gil and Proudfoot, 1987)
   3964..3982    -  promoter       T7 promoter: promoter for bacteriophage T7 RNA polymerase
   3990..4145    +  CDS            lacZα (fragment): LacZα fragment of β-galactosidase; lacZ fragment
   4150..4578    +  rep_origin     f1 ori (sequence partly withheld): f1 bacteriophage origin of replication; arrow indicates direction of (+) strand synthesis
   4631..4735    +  promoter       AmpR promoter: bla
   4736..5596    +  CDS            AmpR: β-lactamase; bla; confers resistance to ampicillin, carbenicillin, and related antibiotics
   5767..6355    +  rep_origin     ori: high-copy-number ColE1/pMB1/pBR322/pUC origin of replication
   6538..6630    +  CDS            lacI (fragment): lac repressor; lacI; The lac repressor binds to the lac operator to inhibit transcription in E. coli. This inhibition can be relieved by adding lactose or isopropyl-β-D-thiogalactopyranoside (IPTG).
   6643..6664    +  protein_bind   CAP binding site: CAP binding activates transcription in the presence of cAMP. E. coli catabolite activator protein
   6679..6709    +  promoter       lac promoter: promoter for the E. coli lac operon
   6717..6733    +  protein_bind   lac operator: The lac repressor binds to the lac operator to inhibit transcription in E. coli. This inhibition can be relieved by adding lactose or isopropyl-β-D-thiogalactopyranoside (IPTG). lac repressor encoded by lacI
   6778..6796    +  promoter       T3 promoter: promoter for bacteriophage T3 RNA polymerase
>Addgene plasmid #176467 | pCAG-mDrc3-PA | addgene full sequence | sequence record 348287 | Addgene Partial NGS Result
GAGCTCATCGATACTCGACATTGATTATTGACTAGTTATTAATAGTAATCAATTACGGGGTCATTAGTTC
ATAGCCCATATATGGAGTTCCGCGTTACATAACTTACGGTAAATGGCCCGCCTGGCTGACCGCCCAACGA
CCCCCGCCCATTGACGTCAATAATGACGTATGTTCCCATAGTAACGCCAATAGGGACTTTCCATTGACGT
CAATGGGTGGAGTATTTACGGTAAACTGCCCACTTGGCAGTACATCAAGTGTATCATATGCCAAGTACGC
CCCCTATTGACGTCAATGACGGTAAATGGCCCGCCTGGCATTATGCCCAGTACATGACCTTATGGGACTT
TCCTACTTGGCAGTACATCTACGTATTAGTCATCGCTATTACCATGGTCGAGGTGAGCCCCACGTTCTGC
TTCACTCTCCCCATCTCCCCCCCCTCCCCACCCCCAATTTTGTATTTATTTATTTTTTAATTATTTTGTG
CAGCGATGGGGGCGGGGGGGGGGGGGGSGCGCGCCRGGSGGGGSGGGGSGGGGSGRGGGGGGGGGSGGGG
SGRGGCGGAGAGGTGCGGCGGCAGCCAATCAGAGCGGCGCGCTCCGAAAGTTTCCTTTTATGGCGAGGCG
GCGGCGGCGGCGGCCCTATAAAAAGCGAAGCGCGCGGCGGGCGGGAGTCGCTGCGCGCTGCCTTCGCCCC
GTGCCCCGCTCCGCCGCCGCCTCGCGCCGCCCGCCCCGGCTCTGACTGACCGCGTTACTCCCACAGGTGA
GCGGGCGGGACGGCCCTTCTCCTCCGGGCTGTAATTAGCGCTTGGTTTAATGACGGCTTGTTTCTTTTCT
GTGGCTGCGTGAAAGCCTTGAGGGGCTCCGGGAGGGCCCTTTGTGCGGGGGGAGCGGCTCGGGGGGTGCG
TGCGTGTGTGTGTGCGTGGGGAGCGCCGCGTGCGGCTCCGCGCTGCCCGGCGGCTGTGAGCGCTGCGGGC
GCGGCGCGGGGCTTTGTGCGCTCCGCAGTGTGCGCGAGGGGAGCGCGGCCGGGGGCGGTGCCCCGCGGTG
CGGGGGGGGCTGCGAGGGGAACAAAGGCTGCGTGCGGGGTGTGTGCGTGGGGGGGTGAGCAGGGGGTGTG
GGCGCGTCGGTCGGGCTGCAACCCCCCCTGCACCCCCCTCCCCGAGTTGCTGAGCACGGCCCGGCTTCGG
GTGCGGGGCTCCGTACGGGGCGTGGCGCGGGGCTCGCCGTGCCGGGCGGGGGGTGGCGGCAGGTGGGGGT
GCCGGGCGGGGCGGGGCCGCCTCGGGCCGGGGRGGGCTCGGGGGAGGGGCGCGGCGGCCCCCGGAGCGCC
GGCGGCTGTCGAGGCGCGGCGAGCCGCAGCCATTGCCTTTTATGGTAATCGTGCGAGAGGGCGCAGGGAC
TTCCTTTGTCCCAAATCTGTGCGGAGCCGAAATCTGGGAGGCGCCGCCGCACCCCCTCTAGCGGGCGCGG
GGCGAAGCGGTGCGGCGCCGGCAGGAAGGAAATGGGCGGGGAGGGCCTTCGTGCGTCGCCGCGCCGCCGT
CCCCTTCTCCCTCTCCAGCCTCGGGGCTGTCCGCGGGGGGACGGCTGCCTTCGGGGGGGACGGGGCAGGG
CGGGGTTCGGCTTCTGGCGTGTGACCGGCGGCTCTAGCCTCTGCTAACCATGTTCATGCCTTCTTCTTTT
TCCTACAGCTCCTGGGCAACGTGCTGGTTATTGTGCTGTCTCATCATTTTGGCAAATCTAGAGGATCCGC
CGCCATGAGCCGGCCATATGACTCGATGGAGCCAAAAGTAATGGATGATGACATGCTCAAAGCAGCTGTC
GGGGAGCAAGGGCCCCAGGAAGAAGCTGGGCAGCTAGCCAAGCAGGAGGGCATCCTCTTCAAAGATGTCC
TGTCCCTGCAGCTGGACTTCCAGAACATCCTCCGCATCGATAACCTCTGGCAGTTTGAGAACCTGAAGAA
GCTGCAACTGAACAACAACATCATCGAGCGCATCGAGGGCCTGACGAACCTCATACACCTCGTCTGGCTG
GATTTGTCCTTTAACAACATCGAGGCCATCGAGGGCCTGGATACCCTGGTCAACCTGGAGGACCTGAGCT
TGTCCAATAACCGGATCTCCAAGGTGGACTCTCTAGATGCCCTGGTGAAGCTGCAGGTGCTGTCACTGGG
CAACAACCAGATTAGCAACATGATGAATATCATCTACCTGCGCCGGTTCCCGTGCCTGCGAACACTCAGT
CTCGCTGGGAATCCCGTTTCTGAGGCAGAGGAGTACAAGATGTTCATCTATGCCTATCTTTCTGACCTCG
TGTACTTGGACTTCCGGCGCGTTGATGAGCAGATGAGAGAGATGGCGAAGATGAAACATCAGTACAGCAT
TGACGAGCTGAAGCACCGCGAGGCACAGCTGCAGATGAAGCTGGAGGAGGAGCAGGCCAAGCAGGAGAAG
CTGGAGGAACACAAGATGGCGTTTGTTGAGCACCTGAACGGCCCCTTCCTGTTTGACAGCATGTATTCCG
AGGATGTGGAGGGCAACAAGCTGTCCTACCTGCCTGGTGTTAGAGAGCTCCTTGAAGCCTACAAGGACAA
GTTTGTCATCATCTGCCTGAACATTTTTGAGTATGGCCTGAATCAGCAAGAAAAACGGAAGGTAGAGTTA
GACACTTTCAATGAGTGCATACAGGAGGCCATCCTGGAAAACCAGGACCAGGGCAAGCTCAAGGTTGCCA
AGTTTGAGGAAAAGCACTTGCTGAACTTAAATGCCATCCGGGAAGAGACTGATCTGTCCAACATCGAGAA
GAAGCTGACGGAGTGCACTGAGAGCATCGGTGAGCTGTTCAACACACTCATGATCCTGGAGATGCAGCTG
GTGGAACAGCTGGAGGAGACCATAAACATATTTGAAAGAAATATCACTGACTTGGTGGGACTATTTATTG
AAAATGTCCAAAGTCTGATTGCTCAGTGCCGGGACCTGGAGAACCATCACCATGAGAAGCTCCTGGAGAT
CGCCATCAACACCCTGGAGAAGATCCTCAAGGGCGAGATGGACGAGGACTTACCCGATGACGTGCGGGCG
CTTTTTGTTGACAAAGACACAATTGTTAATGCCGTTGGGGCATCACATGACATCCACCTCCTGAAGATTG
ACAACCGAGAAGATGAGCTGGTGACTGGAATCAACTCTTGGTGTGCACATCTAGTAGACAAGATTCACAA
AGATGAGATCATGAGGAACCGTAAGCGAGTGAAGGAGATCAATCAATTCGTCGACCACATGCAGAGTGAA
CTGGACAACCTGGAATGTGGAGACATTATAGATGAATTCGATATCAAGCTTGTCGACGCGGCCCTCGAGG
CTAGCGGCGTTGCCATGCCAGGTGCCGAAGATGATGTGGTGTAAATCGAGACTCCTCAGGTGCAGGCTGC
CTATCAGAAGGTGGTGGCTGGTGTGGCCAATGCCCTGGCTCACAAATACCACTGAGATCTTTTTCCCTCT
GCCAAAAATTATGGGGACATCATGAAGCCCCTTGAGCATCTGACTTCTGGCTAATAAAGGAAATTTATTT
TCATTGCAATAGTGTGTTGGAATTTTTTGTGTCTCTCACTCGGAAGGACATATGGGAGGGCAAATCATTT
AAAACATCAGAATGAGTATTTGGTTTAGAGTTTGGCAACATATGCCCATATGCTGGCTGCCATGAACAAA
GGTTGGCTATAAAGAGGTCATCAGTATATGAAACAGCCCCCTGCTGTCCATTCCTTATTCCATAGAAAAG
CCTTGACTTGAGGTTAGATTTTTTTTATATTTTGTTTTGTGTTATTTTTTTCTTTAACATCCCTAAAATT
TTCCTTACATGTTTTACTAGCCAGATTTTTCCTCCTCTCCTGACTACTCCCAGTCATAGCTGTCCCTCTT
CTCTTATGAAGATCCCTCGACTTAATTAAGGTACCCAATTCGCCCTATAGTGAGTCGTATTACGCGCGCT
CACTGGCCGTCGTTTTACAACGTCGTGACTGGGAAAACCCTGGCGTTACCCAACTTAATCGCCTTGCAGC
ACATCCCCCTTTCGCCAGCTGGCGTAATAGCGAAGAGGCCCGCACCGATCGCCCTTCCCAACAGTTGCGC
AGCCTGAATGGCGAATGGG
[124 nt withheld, positions 4150-4273]
C
[91 nt withheld, positions 4275-4365]
A
[49 nt withheld, positions 4367-4415]
CCTTTGACGTTGGAGTCCACGTTCTTT
[37 nt withheld, positions 4443-4479]
ACCCTATCTCGGTCTATTCTTTTGATTTATAAGGGATTTTGCCGATTTCGGCCTATTGGTTAAAAAATGA
GCTGATTTAACAAAAATTTAACGCGAATTTTAACAAAATATTAACGCTTACAATTTAGGTGGCACTTTTC
GGGGAAATGTGCGCGGAACCCCTATTTGTTTATTTTTCTAAATACATTCAAATATGTATCCGCTCATGAG
ACAATAACCCTGATAAATGCTTCAATAATATTGAAAAAGGAAGAGTATGAGTATTCAACATTTCCGTGTC
GCCCTTATTCCCTTTTTTGCGGCATTTTGCCTTCCTGTTTTTGCTCACCCAGAAACGCTGGTGAAAGTAA
AAGATGCTGAAGATCAGTTGGGTGCACGAGTGGGTTACATCGAACTGGATCTCAACAGCGGTAAGATCCT
TGAGAGTTTTCGCCCCGAAGAACGTTTTCCAATGATGAGCACTTTTAAAGTTCTGCTATGTGGCGCGGTA
TTATCCCGTATTGACGCCGGGCAAGAGCAACTCGGTCGCCGCATACACTATTCTCAGAATGACTTGGTTG
AGTACTCACCAGTCACAGAAAAGCATCTTACGGATGGCATGACAGTAAGAGAATTATGCAGTGCTGCCAT
AACCATGAGTGATAACACTGCGGCCAACTTACTTCTGACAACGATCGGAGGACCGAAGGAGCTAACCGCT
TTTTTGCACAACATGGGGGATCATGTAACTCGCCTTGATCGTTGGGAACCGGAGCTGAATGAAGCCATAC
CAAACGACGAGCGTGACACCACGATGCCTGTAGCAATGGCAACAACGTTGCGCAAACTATTAACTGGCGA
ACTACTTACTCTAGCTTCCCGGCAACAATTAATAGACTGGATGGAGGCGGATAAAGTTGCAGGACCACTT
CTGCGCTCGGCCCTTCCGGCTGGCTGGTTTATTGCTGATAAATCTGGAGCCGGTGAGCGTGGGTCTCGCG
GTATCATTGCAGCACTGGGGCCAGATGGTAAGCCCTCCCGTATCGTAGTTATCTACACGACGGGGAGTCA
GGCAACTATGGATGAACGAAATAGACAGATCGCTGAGATAGGTGCCTCACTGATTAAGCATTGGTAACTG
TCAGACCAAGTTTACTCATATATACTTTAGATTGATTTAAAACTTCATTTTTAATTTAAAAGGATCTAGG
TGAAGATCCTTTTTGATAATCTCATGACCAAAATCCCTTAACGTGAGTTTTCGTTCCACTGAGCGTCAGA
CCCCGTAGAAAAGATCAAAGGATCTTCTTGAGATCCTTTTTTTCTGCGCGTAATCTGCTGCTTGCAAACA
AAAAAACCACCGCTACCAGCGGTGGTTTGTTTGCCGGATCAAGAGCTACCAACTCTTTTTCCGAAGGTAA
CTGGCTTCAGCAGAGCGCAGATACCAAATACTGTTCTTCTAGTGTAGCCGTAGTTAGGCCACCACTTCAA
GAACTCTGTAGCACCGCCTACATACCTCGCTCTGCTAATCCTGTTACCAGTGGCTGCTGCCAGTGGCGAT
AAGTCGTGTCTTACCGGGTTGGACTCAAGACGATAGTTACCGGATAAGGCGCAGCGGTCGGGCTGAACGG
GGGGTTCGTGCACACAGCCCAGCTTGGAGCGAACGACCTACACCGAACTGAGATACCTACAGCGTGAGCT
ATGAGAAAGCGCCACGCTTCCCGAAGGGAGAAAGGCGGACAGGTATCCGGTAAGCGGCAGGGTCGGAACA
GGAGAGCGCACGAGGGAGCTTCCAGGGGGAAACGCCTGGTATCTTTATAGTCCTGTCGGGTTTCGCCACC
TCTGACTTGAGCGTCGATTTTTGTGATGCTCGTCAGGGGGGCGGAGCCTATGGAAAAACGCCAGCAACGC
GGCCTTTTTACGGTTCCTGGCCTTTTGCTGGCCTTTTGCTCACATGTTCTTTCCTGCGTTATCCCCTGAT
TCTGTGGATAACCGTATTACCGCCTTTGAGTGAGCTGATACCGCTCGCCGCAGCCGAACGACCGAGCGCA
GCGAGTCAGTGAGCGAGGAAGCGGAAGAGCGCCCAATACGCAAACCGCCTCTCCCCGCGCGTTGGCCGAT
TCATTAATGCAGCTGGCACGACAGGTTTCCCGACTGGAAAGCGGGCAGTGAGCGCAACGCAATTAATGTG
AGTTAGCTCACTCATTAGGCACCCCAGGCTTTACACTTTATGCTTCCGGCTCGTATGTTGTGTGGAATTG
TGAGCGGATAACAATTTCACACAGGAAACAGCTATGACCATGATTACGCCAAGCGCGCAATTAACCCTCA
CTAAAGGGAACAAAAGCTG
